LOCUS       Exported 8055 bp ds-DNA circular SYN 12-MAY-2021
DEFINITION  Mammalian expression plasmid for SARS-CoV-2 surface glycoprotein
            (Spike protein).
ACCESSION   .
VERSION     .
KEYWORDS    pGBW-m4133326
SOURCE      synthetic DNA construct
  ORGANISM  synthetic DNA construct
REFERENCE   1 (bases 1 to 8055)
  TITLE     SARS-CoV-2 protein Mammalian expression constructs, tagged, for
            protein expression and/or purification
REFERENCE   2 (bases 1 to 8055)
  AUTHORS   .
  TITLE     Direct Submission
  JOURNAL   Exported May 12, 2021 from SnapGene Server 1.1.58
            http://www.snapgene.com
FEATURES             Location/Qualifiers
     source          1..8055
                     /organism="synthetic DNA construct"
                     /mol_type="other DNA"
     CDS             3824..3844
                     /codon_start=1
                     /product="tobacco etch virus (TEV) protease recognition and
                     cleavage site"
                     /label=TEV site
                     /translation="ENLYFQS"
     CDS             3845..3871
                     /codon_start=1
                     /product="HA (human influenza hemagglutinin) epitope tag"
                     /label=HA
                     /translation="YPYDVPDYA"
     polyA_signal    3924..4045
                     /label=SV40 poly(A) signal
                     /note="SV40 polyadenylation signal"
     primer_bind     complement(3935..3954)
                     /label=EBV-rev
                     /note="SV40 polyA terminator, reverse primer"
     primer_bind     3989..4008
                     /label=SV40pA-R
                     /note="SV40 polyA, reverse primer"
     terminator      4160..4206
                     /label=T7 terminator
                     /note="transcription terminator for bacteriophage T7 RNA
                     polymerase"
     terminator      4236..4372
                     /label=rrnG terminator
                     /note="transcription terminator from the E. coli ribosomal
                     RNA rrnG operon (Albrechtsen et al., 1991)"
     misc_feature    4417..4488
                     /label=3' beta-globin insulator
                     /note="insulator downstream of the human beta-globin locus
                     (Farrell et al., 2002)"
     rep_origin      complement(4714..5302)
                     /direction=LEFT
                     /label=ori
                     /note="high-copy-number ColE1/pMB1/pBR322/pUC origin of
                     replication"
     primer_bind     complement(4794..4813)
                     /label=pBR322ori-F
                     /note="pBR322 origin, forward primer"
     CDS             6048..6908
                     /codon_start=1
                     /gene="bla"
                     /product="beta-lactamase"
                     /label=AmpR
                     /note="confers resistance to ampicillin, carbenicillin, and
                     related antibiotics"
                     /translation="MSIQHFRVALIPFFAAFCLPVFAHPETLVKVKDAEDQLGARVGYI
                     ELDLNSGKILESFRPEERFPMMSTFKVLLCGAVLSRIDAGQEQLGRRIHYSQNDLVEYS
                     PVTEKHLTDGMTVRELCSAAITMSDNTAANLLLTTIGGPKELTAFLHNMGDHVTRLDRW
                     EPELNEAIPNDERDTTMPVAMATTLRKLLTGELLTLASRQQLIDWMEADKVAGPLLRSA
                     LPAGWFIADKSGAGERGSRGIIAALGPDGKPSRIVVIYTTGSQATMDERNRQIAEIGAS
                     LIKHW"
     primer_bind     complement(6266..6285)
                     /label=Amp-R
                     /note="Ampicillin resistance gene, reverse primer"
     terminator      6921..7057
                     /label=rrnG terminator
                     /note="transcription terminator from the E. coli ribosomal
                     RNA rrnG operon (Albrechtsen et al., 1991)"
     misc_feature    7209..7280
                     /label=5' beta-globin insulator
                     /note="insulator upstream of the human beta-globin locus
                     (Farrell et al., 2002)"
     terminator      7285..7331
                     /label=T7 terminator
                     /note="transcription terminator for bacteriophage T7 RNA
                     polymerase"
     polyA_signal    7349..7397
                     /note="synthetic polyadenylation signal"
     enhancer        7478..7781
                     /label=CMV enhancer
                     /note="human cytomegalovirus immediate early enhancer"
     promoter        7783..7985
                     /label=CMV promoter
                     /note="human cytomegalovirus (CMV) immediate early
                     promoter"
     primer_bind     7936..7956
                     /label=CMV-F
                     /note="Human CMV immediate early promoter, forward primer"
ORIGIN
        1 caccatgttc gtctttcttg tgttactccc cctggtttcg tcccagtgcg tgaacttgac
       61 tacgcgaacc caactgccgc cagcatatac aaatagtttc acccgtggag tatactaccc
      121 tgataaagtg tttagatcaa gcgtactaca ctctactcag gacctgtttc tccccttctt
      181 ctccaatgtc acatggtttc atgcgatcca cgttagcggc accaacggga caaagcgctt
      241 tgacaaccct gtgctgccat tcaatgatgg tgtgtatttt gcttctaccg agaagagcaa
      301 cataattcgg ggctggatct tcggaactac cctcgacagt aaaactcagt cattgctgat
      361 tgtgaataac gccacaaatg tcgttatcaa ggtctgtgaa tttcaattct gcaacgatcc
      421 attccttggg gtgtattacc ataaaaataa taagtcctgg atggagagcg aatttagggt
      481 atactcgtct gccaacaatt gtactttcga gtatgtgtct cagcccttct taatggatct
      541 ggaaggtaaa cagggcaact ttaagaacct ccgcgagttt gtattcaaaa atatagacgg
      601 atactttaag atttattcca agcacacacc aatcaatttg gtgcgggatc tcccgcaagg
      661 gttcagcgct ctggaacctc tagtggacct ccccatcggc attaacatca caagattcca
      721 gacgctgtta gccctgcata gatcatacct tactcccggt gacagtagtt ctgggtggac
      781 cgcaggcgcg gctgcatatt acgtgggata tttgcagcct cggacgtttc tgctgaaata
      841 caacgagaac ggcaccatta cagatgccgt ggattgcgcc cttgaccccc taagcgaaac
      901 taagtgtacg cttaaaagct tcaccgtcga gaagggaatt taccagactt ccaactttag
      961 ggtccagccg acagaatcaa tagttaggtt cccaaatatc accaatttgt gcccttttgg
     1021 ggaagtcttc aatgctacac gatttgcttc ggtttatgcc tggaacagga agcgtatctc
     1081 aaattgcgtc gcggactaca gcgtgctcta taatagtgca agtttctcga cctttaaatg
     1141 ttatggcgtg tccccgacca aactaaatga cctctgtttt acaaacgttt acgccgattc
     1201 ttttgtgatt cgcggtgatg aggtacgcca aatcgcaccg ggccagactg gcaagattgc
     1261 cgattacaac tacaagttgc ctgacgactt caccggatgt gttatagcct ggaatagcaa
     1321 taatctggat tctaaggtcg gaggtaacta taactacctg tatagactgt tccgtaagtc
     1381 aaacctgaaa ccctttgagc gggacatctc cacagagatt taccaagcag ggtctacccc
     1441 ctgcaatggg gttgaaggat tcaattgcta ctttccatta cagagctacg ggttccagcc
     1501 tacgaacggg gttggttacc agccttatag ggtagtggtg ctgtcgttcg aactgttgca
     1561 cgctccagct acagtgtgcg ggcctaaaaa atcaactaac ctggttaaaa ataagtgtgt
     1621 taattttaac ttcaatggct taaccggaac tggagtgctc acggagtcaa acaagaaatt
     1681 tctaccgttt cagcaattcg ggagggatat cgcagacact acggacgcgg tcagagatcc
     1741 acagaccctt gagatccttg acataacacc ctgctctttc ggaggtgtct ccgtaattac
     1801 accaggcact aatacctcta atcaggtggc cgtgctttat caggatgtta actgtacaga
     1861 ggtcccggtg gctatccatg ccgaccaatt gacacctacg tggcgcgtct attctaccgg
     1921 ctccaacgtc ttccagaccc gggctggatg cttgataggc gcagaacacg taaacaactc
     1981 ttacgaatgt gatattccca ttggagccgg gatctgcgca agctaccaga cccaaacaaa
     2041 cagtcccaga cgggctcgta gcgtggcctc tcagagcata atagcctata ccatgtccct
     2101 tggcgcggag aatagtgtgg catactcaaa taatagcatc gctatcccca ctaactttac
     2161 tatttccgtg acgactgaga ttctgccagt gtctatgact aagacatccg tggattgcac
     2221 aatgtatatt tgtggggatt ccacagagtg tagcaacttg ttgctgcaat atggatcatt
     2281 ctgtacgcag ctgaatcgcg ccctcaccgg catcgctgtg gaacaggaca agaacactca
     2341 agaggtcttt gctcaggtga agcaaatcta caagacccca cctataaaag acttcggggg
     2401 ttttaacttc tcgcagattc tccccgaccc cagcaagcct tcaaaaagga gctttattga
     2461 ggacctgttg ttcaacaagg ttactttagc cgatgccggt tttatcaaac agtacggcga
     2521 ctgtcttggc gatatagcag cccgggatct gatttgcgca caaaaattca atggccttac
     2581 cgtactgcca ccccttctca ccgacgaaat gatcgcgcag tacacctccg cactgctggc
     2641 tgggaccatc acttcgggat ggacctttgg ggctggtgct gctttgcaaa ttcccttcgc
     2701 catgcagatg gcctatcgat tcaatggcat aggggtaaca cagaacgtat tgtatgaaaa
     2761 tcaaaagcta atcgctaacc agtttaattc agccattggt aagatccagg attcactctc
     2821 cagtacagcc tctgccctgg gaaagctcca ggacgtggtc aaccagaacg cgcaggcatt
     2881 gaatacactc gtcaaacagc tgagtagcaa tttcggcgca atcagtagtg tcttaaacga
     2941 tatactgagt aggcttgata aagtagaggc cgaggtccag attgacagac taatcacggg
     3001 gcgtcttcag agtttacaga cctatgtgac ccaacagctg atccgagcag cggaaattcg
     3061 agcaagcgcg aacctggccg ctactaaaat gagtgagtgc gtgctgggcc aaagtaaacg
     3121 agtcgacttt tgcggcaaag ggtatcatct catgtctttc cctcagtccg cccctcacgg
     3181 tgttgttttc ctccacgtga catacgttcc cgcgcaggaa aagaatttta ctacggcacc
     3241 cgctatttgc catgacggaa aggctcattt tccacgggag ggagtgttcg tttcaaacgg
     3301 gacacactgg tttgtaactc agcggaactt ttatgagcct caaatcatca cgacagacaa
     3361 taccttcgtg agtggcaact gcgatgtagt cataggcatt gtgaataaca ctgtttatga
     3421 tccacttcag ccggaactcg acagcttcaa agaggaattg gataagtact ttaaaaatca
     3481 taccagtcca gacgtagatc tcggcgatat atcgggcatt aacgccagtg tggtcaatat
     3541 acaaaaggag attgacagac tgaatgaagt agctaagaac ctcaacgaat ctctgattga
     3601 cctgcaagag ctagggaagt acgagcagta tatcaaatgg ccatggtaca tatggctggg
     3661 ttttatcgcg ggtcttattg ccatagtcat ggtgacgatt atgttgtgct gtatgacctc
     3721 ctgctgttct tgtttgaaag gctgctgctc ctgtggtagc tgttgcaaat tcgatgaaga
     3781 tgactctgaa cccgtgttga aaggcgttaa gctacactac acagaaaacc tttactttca
     3841 gtcgtacccc tatgacgtac cagattatgc gtaagctagc ttgactgact gagatacagc
     3901 gtaccttcag ctcacagaca tgataagata cattgatgag tttggacaaa ccacaactag
     3961 aatgcagtga aaaaaatgct ttatttgtga aatttgtgat gctattgctt tatttgtaac
     4021 cattataagc tgcaataaac aagttaacaa caacaattgc attcatttta tgtttcaggt
     4081 tcagggggag gtgtgggagg ttttttaaag caagtaaaac ctctacaaat gtggtattgg
     4141 cccatctcta tcggtatcgt agcataaccc cttggggcct ctaaacgggt cttgaggggt
     4201 tttttgtgcc cctcgggccg gattgctatc taccggcatt ggcgcagaaa aaaatgcctg
     4261 atgcgacgct gcgcgtctta tactcccaca tatgccagat tcagcaacgg atacggcttc
     4321 cccaacttgc ccacttccat acgtgtcctc cttaccagaa atttatcctt aaggtcgtca
     4381 gctatcctgc aggcgatctc tcgatttcga tcaagacatt cctttaatgg tcttttctgg
     4441 acaccactag gggtcagaag tagttcatca aactttcttc cctccctaat ctcattggtt
     4501 accttgggct atcgaaactt aattaaccag tcaagtcagc tacttggcga gatcgacttg
     4561 tctgggtttc gactacgctc agaattgcgt cagtcaagtt cgatctggtc cttgctattg
     4621 cacccgttct ccgattacga gtttcattta aatcatgtga gcaaaaggcc agcaaaaggc
     4681 caggaaccgt aaaaaggccg cgttgctggc gtttttccat aggctccgcc cccctgacga
     4741 gcatcacaaa aatcgacgct caagtcagag gtggcgaaac ccgacaggac tataaagata
     4801 ccaggcgttt ccccctggaa gctccctcgt gcgctctcct gttccgaccc tgccgcttac
     4861 cggatacctg tccgcctttc tcccttcggg aagcgtggcg ctttctcata gctcacgctg
     4921 taggtatctc agttcggtgt aggtcgttcg ctccaagctg ggctgtgtgc acgaaccccc
     4981 cgttcagccc gaccgctgcg ccttatccgg taactatcgt cttgagtcca acccggtaag
     5041 acacgactta tcgccactgg cagcagccac tggtaacagg attagcagag cgaggtatgt
     5101 aggcggtgct acagagttct tgaagtggtg gcctaactac ggctacacta gaagaacagt
     5161 atttggtatc tgcgctctgc tgaagccagt taccttcgga aaaagagttg gtagctcttg
     5221 atccggcaaa caaaccaccg ctggtagcgg tggttttttt gtttgcaagc agcagattac
     5281 gcgcagaaaa aaaggatctc aagaagatcc tttgatcttt tctacggggt ctgacgctca
     5341 gtggaacgaa aactcacgtt aagggatttt ggtcatgaga ttatcaaaaa ggatcttcac
     5401 ctagatcctt ttaaattaaa aatgaagttt taaatcaatc taaagtatat atgagtaaac
     5461 ttggtctgac agttaccaat gcttaatcag tgaggcacct atctcagcga tctgtctatt
     5521 tcgttcatcc atagttgcat ttaaatttcc gaactctcca aggccctcgt cggaaaatct
     5581 tcaaaccttt cgtccgatcc atcttgcagg ctacctctcg aacgaactat cgcaagtctc
     5641 ttggccggcc ttgcgccttg gctattgctt ggcagcgcct atcgccaggt attactccaa
     5701 tcccgaatat ccgagatcgg gatcacccga gagaagttca acctacatcc tcaatcccga
     5761 tctatccgag atccgaggaa tatcgaaatc ggggcgcgcc tggtgtaccg agaacgatcc
     5821 tctcagtgcg agtctcgacg atccatatcg ttgcttggca gtcagccagt cggaatccag
     5881 cttgggaccc aggaagtcca atcgtcagat attgtactca agcctggtca cggcagcgta
     5941 ccgatctgtt taaacctaga tattgatagt ctgatcggtc aacgtataat cgagtcctag
     6001 cttttgcaaa catctatcaa gagacaggat cagcaggagg ctttcgcatg agtattcaac
     6061 atttccgtgt cgcccttatt cccttttttg cggcattttg ccttcctgtt tttgctcacc
     6121 cagaaacgct ggtgaaagta aaagatgctg aagatcagtt gggtgcgcga gtgggttaca
     6181 tcgaactgga tctcaacagc ggtaagatcc ttgagagttt tcgccccgaa gaacgctttc
     6241 caatgatgag cacttttaaa gttctgctat gtggcgcggt attatcccgt attgacgccg
     6301 ggcaagagca actcggtcgc cgcatacact attctcagaa tgacttggtt gagtattcac
     6361 cagtcacaga aaagcatctt acggatggca tgacagtaag agaattatgc agtgctgcca
     6421 taaccatgag tgataacact gcggccaact tacttctgac aacgattgga ggaccgaagg
     6481 agctaaccgc ttttttgcac aacatggggg atcatgtaac tcgccttgat cgttgggaac
     6541 cggagctgaa tgaagccata ccaaacgacg agcgtgacac cacgatgcct gtagcaatgg
     6601 caacaacctt gcgtaaacta ttaactggcg aactacttac tctagcttcc cggcaacagt
     6661 tgatagactg gatggaggcg gataaagttg caggaccact tctgcgctcg gcccttccgg
     6721 ctggctggtt tattgctgat aaatctggag ccggtgagcg tgggtctcgc ggtatcattg
     6781 cagcactggg gccagatggt aagccctccc gtatcgtagt tatctacacg acggggagtc
     6841 aggcaactat ggatgaacga aatagacaga tcgctgagat aggtgcctca ctgattaagc
     6901 attggtaacc gattctaggt gcattggcgc agaaaaaaat gcctgatgcg acgctgcgcg
     6961 tcttatactc ccacatatgc cagattcagc aacggatacg gcttccccaa cttgcccact
     7021 tccatacgtg tcctccttac cagaaattta tccttaagat cccgaatcgt ttaaactcga
     7081 ctctggctct atcgaatctc cgtcgtttcg agcttacgcg aacagccgtg gcgctcattt
     7141 gctcgtcggg catcgaatct cgtcagctat cgtcagctta cctttttggc agcgatcgcg
     7201 gctcccgaca tcttggacca ttagctccac aggtatcttc ttccctctag tggtcataac
     7261 agcagcttca gctacctctc aattcaaaaa acccctcaag acccgtttag aggccccaag
     7321 gggttatgct atcaatcgtt gcgttacaca cacaaaaaac caacacacat ccatcttcga
     7381 tggatagcga ttttattatc taactgctga tcgagtgtag ccagatctag taatcaatta
     7441 cggggtcatt agttcatagc ccatatatgg agttccgcgt tacataactt acggtaaatg
     7501 gcccgcctgg ctgaccgccc aacgaccccc gcccattgac gtcaataatg acgtatgttc
     7561 ccatagtaac gccaataggg actttccatt gacgtcaatg ggtggagtat ttacggtaaa
     7621 ctgcccactt ggcagtacat caagtgtatc atatgccaag tacgccccct attgacgtca
     7681 atgacggtaa atggcccgcc tggcattatg cccagtacat gaccttatgg gactttccta
     7741 cttggcagta catctacgta ttagtcatcg ctattaccat gctgatgcgg ttttggcagt
     7801 acatcaatgg gcgtggatag cggtttgact cacggggatt tccaagtctc caccccattg
     7861 acgtcaatgg gagtttgttt tggcaccaaa atcaacggga ctttccaaaa tgtcgtaaca
     7921 actccgcccc attgacgcaa atgggcggta ggcgtgtacg gtgggaggtc tatataagca
     7981 gagctggttt agtgaaccgt cagatcagat ctttgtcgat cctaccatcc actcgacaca
     8041 cccgccagcg gccgc
//
