[The description below was written by a language model from this plasmid's Addgene catalogue record and the feature table of its GenBank file.]
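Description:
pGBW-m4133326 is an 8,055 bp circular mammalian expression plasmid built on the pTwist_CMV_6 backbone and carrying the wild-type surface (spike) glycoprotein of SARS-CoV-2, corresponding to the NCBI reference protein for S. It is propagated in E. coli through a high-copy ColE1/pUC-type origin and selected with ampicillin via the beta-lactamase (AmpR) gene. No mammalian selection marker is annotated, so the plasmid appears suited to transient transfection rather than to drug-selected stable expression.

Expression is driven by the human cytomegalovirus immediate-early enhancer and promoter, which sit just upstream of the plasmid's numbering origin. The roughly 3.8 kb spike insert is not itself annotated in the feature table, but it evidently occupies the unannotated region between the promoter and the first annotated features. Directly after this region, the backbone supplies a TEV protease recognition site followed by an HA epitope tag. The protein is therefore produced with a C-terminal HA tag for detection or immunoaffinity capture, and the tag can be removed by TEV cleavage. An SV40 polyadenylation signal terminates the transcript.

The expression cassette is flanked on each side by T7 and rrnG transcription terminators and by 5' and 3' beta-globin insulator elements, with a synthetic poly(A) signal placed upstream of the CMV enhancer. Together these presumably shield the cassette from read-through transcription arising in the bacterial portion of the plasmid. The construct belongs to a set of tagged SARS-CoV-2 protein plasmids intended for expression and/or purification in mammalian cells.
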