Addgene plasmid #152113: pGBW-m4133326
Purpose: Mammalian expression plasmid for SARS-CoV-2 surface glycoprotein (Spike protein)
Depositing lab: Ginkgo Bioworks & Benjie Chen.
Backbone
  Vector backbone: pTwist_CMV_6
  Backbone size w/o insert (bp): 4180
  Vector type: Mammalian Expression
Growth in bacteria
  Bacterial resistance: Ampicillin, 100 μg/mL
  Growth temperature: 37°C
  Growth strain: DH5alpha
  Copy number: High Copy
Gene/Insert
  Gene/Insert name: SARS-CoV-2 S (surface glycoprotein) (alt names: Spike protein; S protein)
  Species: Severe acute respiratory syndrome coronavirus 2
  Insert size (bp): 3815
  Mutation: wt
  Entrez Gene: S (a.k.a. GU280_gp02, spike glycoprotein)
  Promoter: CMV
  Tag / fusion protein: Cleavable TEV;HA (C terminal on backbone)
  Cloning method: Unknown
Resource information
  A portion of this plasmid was derived from a plasmid made by: GinkgoBioworks
Depositor comments: NCBI reference sequence: YP_009724390.1
How to cite: pGBW-m4133326 was a gift from Ginkgo Bioworks & Benjie Chen (Addgene plasmid # 152113 ; http://n2t.net/addgene:152113 ; RRID:Addgene_152113)
